Addgene plasmid #43350: II-GAAT
Depositing lab: Chad Cowan & Kiran Musunuru. Depositing organization: Harvard University. Publication: A TALEN Genome-Editing System for Generating Human Stem Cell-Based Disease Models. Ding Q, Lee YK, Schaefer EA, Peters DT, Veres A, Kim K, Kuperwasser N, Motola DL, Meissner TB, Hendriks WT, Trevisan M, Gupta RM, Moisan A, Banks E, Friesen M, Schinzel RT, Xia F, Tang A, Xia Y, Figueroa E, Wann A, Ahfeldt T, Daheron L, Zhang F, Rubin LL, Peng LF, Chung RT, Musunuru K, Cowan CA. Cell Stem Cell. 2012 Dec 12. pii: S1934-5909(12)00645-5. doi: 10.1016/j.stem.2012.11.011. PubMed 23246482.
Backbone
  Vector backbone: pCRII-TOPO
  Backbone manufacturer: Invitrogen
  Backbone size w/o insert (bp): 3973
  Vector type: Bacterial Cloning
Growth in bacteria
  Bacterial resistance: Ampicillin and Kanamycin, 100 & 50 μg/mL
  Growth temperature: 37°C
  Growth strain: Top10
  Copy number: High Copy
Gene/Insert
  Gene/Insert name: II-GAAT
  Species: Synthetic
  Insert size (bp): 426
  Cloning method: TOPO Cloning
  Sequencing primers: 5′ T7; 3′ M13-rev
Terms and licenses: Academic/Nonprofit Terms; Industry Terms: Not Available to Industry
How to cite: II-GAAT was a gift from Chad Cowan & Kiran Musunuru (Addgene plasmid # 43350 ; http://n2t.net/addgene:43350 ; RRID:Addgene_43350)
