[The description below was written by a language model from this plasmid's Addgene catalogue record.]
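Description:
II-GAAT is a bacterial cloning plasmid built on the commercial pCRII-TOPO backbone (about 4 kb without insert), carrying a 426 bp synthetic insert introduced by TOPO cloning. It is a high-copy plasmid maintained in E. coli and is selectable with both ampicillin and kanamycin, consistent with the dual resistance markers of this TOPO vector family. The insert sits between the T7 and M13-reverse priming sites that are listed for sequencing across the cloning junctions. The vector is designated purely for bacterial cloning. The record describes no promoter intended to drive expression of the insert, no tags or reporters, and no elements for use in mammalian cells.

The record gives only the insert's name, size and synthetic origin, and does not spell out what it encodes. The plasmid was deposited in connection with a TALEN genome-editing system developed for generating human stem cell-based disease models. In that context, the name plausibly denotes a pre-assembled block of TAL effector repeats recognising the four-base sequence GAAT, with "II" marking its position or set within a modular assembly library. A length of 426 bp is roughly compatible with four repeat modules of about 34 amino acids each. This reading is an inference from the name and the associated publication, not something stated in the fields provided. On that basis, II-GAAT is best regarded as a library component that serves as a source of a defined synthetic fragment for assembly into full-length TALEN arrays in a separate expression vector, not as a functional nuclease construct in its own right. No feature table was supplied, so the exact arrangement and orientation of the insert cannot be described.
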