>Addgene plasmid #43350 | II-GAAT | depositor partial sequence | sequence record 58615 | II-GAAT sequence 426 bps
CGTCTCGCTTAACCCCAGAGCAGGTCGTGGCAATCGCGAGCAATAACGGCGGAAAACAGGCTTTGGAAAC
GGTGCAGAGGCTCCTTCCAGTGCTGTGCCAAGCGCACGGACTCACCCCAGAGCAGGTCGTGGCAATCGCC
TCCAACATTGGCGGGAAACAGGCACTCGAGACTGTCCAGCGCCTGCTTCCCGTGCTGTGCCAAGCGCACG
GCCTCACCCCAGAGCAGGTCGTGGCAATCGCCTCCAACATTGGCGGGAAACAGGCACTCGAGACTGTCCA
GCGCCTGCTTCCCGTGCTGTGCCAAGCGCACGGATTAACCCCAGAGCAGGTCGTGGCCATTGCCTCGAAT
GGAGGGGGCAAACAGGCGTTGGAAACCGTACAACGATTGCTGCCGGTGCTGTGCCAAGCGCACGGGCTCA
GAGACG
