>Addgene plasmid #43350 | II-GAAT | addgene partial sequence | sequence record 62009 | M13-F20 5'-TGTAAAACGACGGCCAGT-3'
CTATAGGGCGAATTGGGCCCTCTAGATGCATGCTCGAGCGGCCGCCAGTGTGATGGATATCTGCAGAATT
CGCCCTTAGTATCTTTCCTGTGCCCACGTCTCTGAGCCCGTGCGCTTGGCACAGCACCGGCAGCAATCGT
TGTACGGTTTCCAACGCCTGTTTGCCCCCTCCATTCGAGGCAATGGCCACGACCTGCTCTGGGGTTAATC
CGTGCGCTTGGCACAGCACGGGAAGCAGGCGCTGGACAGTCTCGAGTGCCTGTTTCCCGCCAATGTTGGA
GGCGATTGCCACGACCTGCTCTGGGGTGAGGCCGTGCGCTTGGCACAGCACGGGAAGCAGGCGCTGGACA
GTCTCGAGTGCCTGTTTCCCGCCAATGTTGGAGGCGATTGCCACGACCTGCTCTGGGGTGAGTCCGTGCG
CTTGGCACAGCACTGGAAGGAGCCTCTGCACCGTTTCCAAAGCCTGTTTTCCGCCGTTATTGCTCGCGAT
TGCCACGACCTGCTCTGGGGTTAAGCGAGACGCGCTAGGACGGCATCTATATAAGGGCGAATTCCAGCAC
ACTGGCGGCCGTTACTAGTGGATCCGAGCTCGGTACCAAGCTTGGCGTAATCATGGTCATAGCTGTTTCC
TGTGTGAAATTGTTATCCGCTCACAATTCCACACAACATACGAGCCGGAAGCATAAAGTGTAAAGCCTGG
GGTGCCTAATGAGTGAGCTAACTCACATTAATTGCGTTGCGCTCACTGCCCGCTTTCCAGTCGGGAAACC
TGTCGTGCCAGCTGCATTAATGAATCGGCCAACGCGCGGGGAGAGGCGGTTTGCGTATTGGGCGCTCTTC
CGCTTCCTCGCTCACTGACTCGCTGCGCTCGGTCGTTCGGCTGCGGCGAGCGGTATCAGCTCACTCAAAG
GCGGTAATACGGTTATCCACAGAATCAGGGGATAACGCAGGAAAGAACATGTGAGCAAAAGGCCAGCAAA
AGGCCAGGAACCGTAAAA
